Addgene plasmid #247759: pcDNA3.1_cpCys203
Purpose: mammalian expression of the cpCys203 FRET-based cysteine sensor
Depositing lab: Alan Ashworth. Depositing organization: University of California, San Francisco (UCSF). Publication: An engineered cysteine sensor optimized for high-throughput screening identifies regulators of intracellular thiol levels. Abrams RPM, Donahue RG, Ma J, Mao Y, Diolaiti ME, Ashworth A. Cell Chem Biol. 2025 Nov 10:S2451-9456(25)00343-5. doi: 10.1016/j.chembiol.2025.10.006. PubMed 41218609.
Backbone
  Vector backbone: pcDNA3.1
  Backbone manufacturer: Invitrogen
  Backbone size w/o insert (bp): 5428
  Total vector size (bp): 7602
  Vector type: Mammalian Expression
Growth in bacteria
  Bacterial resistance: Ampicillin, 100 μg/mL
  Growth temperature: 37°C
  Growth strain: DH5alpha
  Copy number: High Copy
Gene/Insert
  Gene/Insert name: cpCys203 Cysteine Sensor
  Insert size (bp): 2229
  Tag / fusion protein: ECFP and Venus
Terms and licenses: Academic/Nonprofit Terms; Industry Terms: Not Available to Industry
How to cite: pcDNA3.1_cpCys203 was a gift from Alan Ashworth (Addgene plasmid # 247759 ; http://n2t.net/addgene:247759 ; RRID:Addgene_247759)
