[The description below was written by a language model from this plasmid's Addgene catalogue record and pLannotate feature annotations shown in this document.]
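Description:
pcDNA3.1_cpCys203 is a mammalian expression plasmid of about 7.6 kb, built on the Invitrogen pcDNA3.1 backbone, that encodes cpCys203, a genetically encoded FRET-based sensor for cysteine. It is propagated in E. coli through a high-copy ColE1/pUC-type origin and selected with ampicillin via the β-lactamase gene and its native promoter. An f1 phage origin is also present. For mammalian cells, the backbone carries an SV40 enhancer/early promoter driving the neomycin phosphotransferase gene, followed by an SV40 polyadenylation signal, which would allow G418 selection of stable transfectants. Short annotated fragments (bom, ble, lacI, an HIV-1 LTR match, the lac promoter/operator region) appear to be backbone remnants or partial sequence matches rather than functional parts of the design.

The sensor cassette is transcribed from the human CMV immediate-early enhancer and promoter and terminated by the bovine growth hormone polyadenylation signal. A T7 promoter lies just upstream of the coding region. The roughly 2.2 kb insert begins with ECFP and ends with Venus, a cyan donor and yellow acceptor pair. Between them is an unannotated stretch of about 800 bp that presumably encodes the cysteine-responsive sensing domain, but the record does not state its identity or origin. In sensors of this architecture, ligand-dependent changes in the central domain alter the distance or orientation of the two fluorophores, so that the ratio of acceptor to donor emission reports analyte levels. According to the record and its associated publication title, the construct is intended for monitoring intracellular cysteine or thiol levels in mammalian cells, including in high-throughput screening for regulators of those levels.
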