Features (pLannotate 1.2.2; 21 found; start..end, strand, type, name):
     28..80      -  misc_feature   bom (fragment): basis of mobility region from pBR322
    235..614     +  enhancer       CMV enhancer: human cytomegalovirus immediate early enhancer
    615..818     +  promoter       CMV promoter: human cytomegalovirus (CMV) immediate early promoter
    814..847     +  LTR            5' LTR (truncated) (fragment): truncated 5' long terminal repeat (LTR) from HIV-1
    863..881     +  promoter       T7 promoter: promoter for bacteriophage T7 RNA polymerase
    923..1639    +  CDS            ECFP: ECFP is a basic (constitutively fluorescent) cyan fluorescent protein published in 1996, derived from Aequorea victoria. It has low acid sensitivity.
   2432..3148    +  CDS            Venus: Venus is a basic (constitutively fluorescent) yellow fluorescent protein published in 2002, derived from Aequorea victoria. It is reported to be a rapidly-maturing weak dimer with moderate acid sensitivity.
   3202..3426    +  polyA_signal   bGH poly(A) signal: bovine growth hormone polyadenylation signal
   3430..3451    +  promoter       SV40 promoter (fragment): SV40 enhancer and early promoter
   3472..3900    +  rep_origin     f1 ori (sequence partly withheld): f1 bacteriophage origin of replication; arrow indicates direction of (+) strand synthesis
   3914..4243    +  promoter       SV40 promoter: SV40 enhancer and early promoter
   4310..5101    +  CDS            neo: KKA2_KLEPN - Also known as kan, nptII. Experimental evidence at protein level: Swiss-Prot protein existence level 1. Resistance to kanamycin, neomycin, paromomycin, ribostamycin, butirosin and gentamicin B. From Klebsiella pneumoniae.
   5125..5283    +  CDS            ble (fragment): BLE_KLEPN - Experimental evidence at protein level: Swiss-Prot protein existence level 1. Binding protein with a strong affinity to the bleomycin family of antibiotics. Binds to CL990; an antimitotic-antibiotic compound. From Klebsiella pneumoniae.
   5278..5399    +  polyA_signal   SV40 poly(A) signal: SV40 polyadenylation signal
   5472..5488    -  protein_bind   lac operator: The lac repressor binds to the lac operator to inhibit transcription in E. coli. This inhibition can be relieved by adding lactose or isopropyl-β-D-thiogalactopyranoside (IPTG). lac repressor encoded by lacI
   5496..5526    -  promoter       lac promoter: promoter for the E. coli lac operon
   5541..5562    -  protein_bind   CAP binding site: CAP binding activates transcription in the presence of cAMP. E. coli catabolite activator protein
   5575..5667    -  CDS            lacI (fragment): lac repressor; lacI; The lac repressor binds to the lac operator to inhibit transcription in E. coli. This inhibition can be relieved by adding lactose or isopropyl-β-D-thiogalactopyranoside (IPTG).
   5850..6438    -  rep_origin     ori: high-copy-number ColE1/pMB1/pBR322/pUC origin of replication
   6609..7469    -  CDS            AmpR: β-lactamase; bla; confers resistance to ampicillin, carbenicillin, and related antibiotics
   7470..7574    -  promoter       AmpR promoter: bla
>Addgene plasmid #247759 | pcDNA3.1_cpCys203 | addgene full sequence | sequence record 492566 | Addgene NGS Result
GACGGATCGGGAGATCTCCCGATCCCCTATGGTGCACTCTCAGTACAATCTGCTCTGATGCCGCATAGTT
AAGCCAGTATCTGCTCCCTGCTTGTGTGTTGGAGGTCGCTGAGTAGTGCGCGAGCAAAATTTAAGCTACA
ACAAGGCAAGGCTTGACCGACAATTGCATGAAGAATCTGCTTAGGGTTAGGCGTTTTGCGCTGCTTCGCG
ATGTACGGGCCAGATATACGCGTTGACATTGATTATTGACTAGTTATTAATAGTAATCAATTACGGGGTC
ATTAGTTCATAGCCCATATATGGAGTTCCGCGTTACATAACTTACGGTAAATGGCCCGCCTGGCTGACCG
CCCAACGACCCCCGCCCATTGACGTCAATAATGACGTATGTTCCCATAGTAACGCCAATAGGGACTTTCC
ATTGACGTCAATGGGTGGAGTATTTACGGTAAACTGCCCACTTGGCAGTACATCAAGTGTATCATATGCC
AAGTACGCCCCCTATTGACGTCAATGACGGTAAATGGCCCGCCTGGCATTATGCCCAGTACATGACCTTA
TGGGACTTTCCTACTTGGCAGTACATCTACGTATTAGTCATCGCTATTACCATGGTGATGCGGTTTTGGC
AGTACATCAATGGGCGTGGATAGCGGTTTGACTCACGGGGATTTCCAAGTCTCCACCCCATTGACGTCAA
TGGGAGTTTGTTTTGGCACCAAAATCAACGGGACTTTCCAAAATGTCGTAACAACTCCGCCCCATTGACG
CAAATGGGCGGTAGGCGTGTACGGTGGGAGGTCTATATAAGCAGAGCTCTCTGGCTAACTAGAGAACCCA
CTGCTTACTGGCTTATCGAAATTAATACGACTCACTATAGGGAGACCCAAGCTGGCTAGCGTTTAAACTT
AAGCTTGCCACCATGGTTTCCAAGGGCGAAGAACTGTTCACCGGCGTGGTGCCCATTCTGGTGGAACTGG
ACGGGGATGTGAACGGCCACAAGTTTAGCGTTAGCGGCGAAGGCGAAGGGGATGCCACATACGGAAAGCT
GACCCTGAAGTTCATCTGCACCACCGGCAAGCTGCCTGTGCCTTGGCCTACACTGGTCACCACACTGACA
TGGGGCGTGCAGTGCTTCAGCAGATACCCCGACCATATGAAGCAGCACGACTTCTTCAAGAGCGCCATGC
CTGAGGGCTACGTGCAAGAGCGGACCATCTTCTTTAAGGACGACGGCAACTACAAGACCAGGGCCGAAGT
GAAGTTCGAGGGCGACACCCTGGTCAACCGGATCGAGCTGAAGGGCATCGACTTCAAAGAGGACGGCAAC
ATCCTGGGCCACAAGCTCGAGTACAACTACATCAGCCACAACGTGTACATCACCGCCGACAAGCAGAAGA
ACGGCATCAAGGCCAACTTCAAGATCCGGCACAACATCGAGGACGGCTCTGTGCAGCTGGCCGATCACTA
CCAGCAGAACACACCCATCGGAGATGGCCCTGTGCTGCTGCCCGATAACCACTACCTGAGCACACAGAGC
GCCCTGAGCAAGGACCCCAACGAGAAGAGGGATCACATGGTGCTGCTGGAATTCGTGACCGCCGCTGGCA
TCACACTCGGCATGGACGAACTGTACAAAGTAATAGCGCCAGCCGTCAAAAAGGGGGATAAGGAACTGAA
GGAGTTTATCGACAATCTCATCACAAAATTGGGGGAGGAGCAATTCTTTCATAAGGCTTACGATGAGACC
CTCAAGAGTCATTTCGGGGATGATGTGAAGGCCGACGACGTAGTAATTGAAGGTGGGAAGATCGGTGGGT
CCGGTGGCAGTGGGGGCTCTGGCGGTAGCGGTGGGAATAGTGATAGTGGTGCGAGTAACTCTCTTGAGCG
AATAAAGCAAGATGGAGTGGTTCGAATTGGTGTTTTTGGCGATAAGCCGCCGTTTGGATACGTTGACGAG
AAAGGCGTAAATCAAGGATACGACATCGTTCTGGCGAAGAGAATAGCGAAAGAACTTCTGGGGGACGAGA
ATAAGGTTCAGTTTGTCTTGGTGGAGGCAGCCAACCGGGTCGAGTTCCTCAAGTCAAACAAAGTGGATAT
AATACTTGCCAATTTTACTCAGACACCTGAAAGAGCAGAGCAGGTAGATTTTTGTCTTCCTTACATGAAG
GTCGCTCTCGGAGTGGCCGTACCTCAAGACTCTAACATATCTAGTATTGAAGATTTGAAGGATAAGACTC
TGCTGCTCAACAAAGGCACCACAGCGGACGCATATTTCACAAAGGAATACCCTGACATCAAGACTCTTAA
GTACGATCAGAACACGGAAACATTTGCCGCGCTCATCGATCAGAGGGGAGATGCGCTTTCCCACGATAAT
ACCCTCTTGTTCGCGTGGGTGAAGGAACACCCTGAATTTAAAATGGCAATCATGGTGTCTAAAGGCGAGG
AACTCTTTACAGGCGTGGTCCCTATCCTCGTCGAGCTGGATGGCGACGTGAACGGACATAAGTTCTCCGT
GTCTGGCGAAGGCGAGGGCGACGCTACCTATGGCAAGCTGACACTCAAGCTGATCTGTACAACAGGGAAA
CTGCCCGTGCCATGGCCAACTCTCGTGACAACACTCGGCTACGGCCTGCAGTGTTTCGCCAGATATCCTG
ATCATATGAAGCAACATGATTTCTTTAAGTCCGCTATGCCCGAGGGATATGTCCAAGAGAGAACGATCTT
TTTCAAGGATGATGGGAATTACAAAACCCGCGCTGAAGTCAAGTTTGAAGGCGATACACTCGTGAACCGC
ATTGAGCTGAAAGGGATTGATTTCAAAGAGGATGGGAATATTCTCGGACACAAACTTGAGTACAATTATA
ACTCCCACAATGTCTATATCACGGCTGATAAGCAGAAAAATGGGATCAAAGCTAATTTCAAGATCAGACA
TAATATTGAGGATGGCGGCGTCCAGCTGGCTGACCATTATCAGCAAAACACCCCTATCGGCGACGGACCC
GTTCTGCTGCCTGACAATCACTATCTGTCCTACCAGTCCGCTCTGTCCAAGGATCCTAATGAGAAACGCG
ACCACATGGTCCTTCTCGAGTTTGTGACAGCCGCCGGAATTACCCTCGGAATGGATGAGCTTTACAAATG
AGCGGCCGCTCGAGTCTAGAGGGCCCGTTTAAACCCGCTGATCAGCCTCGACTGTGCCTTCTAGTTGCCA
GCCATCTGTTGTTTGCCCCTCCCCCGTGCCTTCCTTGACCCTGGAAGGTGCCACTCCCACTGTCCTTTCC
TAATAAAATGAGGAAATTGCATCGCATTGTCTGAGTAGGTGTCATTCTATTCTGGGGGGTGGGGTGGGGC
AGGACAGCAAGGGGGAGGATTGGGAAGACAATAGCAGGCATGCTGGGGATGCGGTGGGCTCTATGGCTTC
TGAGGCGGAAAGAACCAGCTGGGGCTCTAGGGGGTATCCCC
[124 nt withheld, positions 3472-3595]
C
[91 nt withheld, positions 3597-3687]
A
[49 nt withheld, positions 3689-3737]
CCTTTGACGTTGGAGTCCACGTTCTTT
[37 nt withheld, positions 3765-3801]
ACCCTATCTCGGTCTATTCTTTTGATTTATAAGGGATTTTGCCGATTTCGGCCTATTGGTTAAAAAATGA
GCTGATTTAACAAAAATTTAACGCGAATTAATTCTGTGGAATGTGTGTCAGTTAGGGTGTGGAAAGTCCC
CAGGCTCCCCAGCAGGCAGAAGTATGCAAAGCATGCATCTCAATTAGTCAGCAACCAGGTGTGGAAAGTC
CCCAGGCTCCCCAGCAGGCAGAAGTATGCAAAGCATGCATCTCAATTAGTCAGCAACCATAGTCCCGCCC
CTAACTCCGCCCATCCCGCCCCTAACTCCGCCCAGTTCCGCCCATTCTCCGCCCCATGGCTGACTAATTT
TTTTTATTTATGCAGAGGCCGAGGCCGCCTCTGCCTCTGAGCTATTCCAGAAGTAGTGAGGAGGCTTTTT
TGGAGGCCTAGGCTTTTGCAAAAAGCTCCCGGGAGCTTGTATATCCATTTTCGGATCTGATCAAGAGACA
GGATGAGGATCGTTTCGCATGATTGAACAAGATGGATTGCACGCAGGTTCTCCGGCCGCTTGGGTGGAGA
GGCTATTCGGCTATGACTGGGCACAACAGACAATCGGCTGCTCTGATGCCGCCGTGTTCCGGCTGTCAGC
GCAGGGGCGCCCGGTTCTTTTTGTCAAGACCGACCTGTCCGGTGCCCTGAATGAACTGCAGGACGAGGCA
GCGCGGCTATCGTGGCTGGCCACGACGGGCGTTCCTTGCGCAGCTGTGCTCGACGTTGTCACTGAAGCGG
GAAGGGACTGGCTGCTATTGGGCGAAGTGCCGGGGCAGGATCTCCTGTCATCTCACCTTGCTCCTGCCGA
GAAAGTATCCATCATGGCTGATGCAATGCGGCGGCTGCATACGCTTGATCCGGCTACCTGCCCATTCGAC
CACCAAGCGAAACATCGCATCGAGCGAGCACGTACTCGGATGGAAGCCGGTCTTGTCGATCAGGATGATC
TGGACGAAGAGCATCAGGGGCTCGCGCCAGCCGAACTGTTCGCCAGGCTCAAGGCGCGCATGCCCGACGG
CGAGGATCTCGTCGTGACCCATGGCGATGCCTGCTTGCCGAATATCATGGTGGAAAATGGCCGCTTTTCT
GGATTCATCGACTGTGGCCGGCTGGGTGTGGCGGACCGCTATCAGGACATAGCGTTGGCTACCCGTGATA
TTGCTGAAGAGCTTGGCGGCGAATGGGCTGACCGCTTCCTCGTGCTTTACGGTATCGCCGCTCCCGATTC
GCAGCGCATCGCCTTCTATCGCCTTCTTGACGAGTTCTTCTGAGCGGGACTCTGGGGTTCGAAATGACCG
ACCAAGCGACGCCCAACCTGCCATCACGAGATTTCGATTCCACCGCCGCCTTCTATGAAAGGTTGGGCTT
CGGAATCGTTTTCCGGGACGCCGGCTGGATGATCCTCCAGCGCGGGGATCTCATGCTGGAGTTCTTCGCC
CACCCCAACTTGTTTATTGCAGCTTATAATGGTTACAAATAAAGCAATAGCATCACAAATTTCACAAATA
AAGCATTTTTTTCACTGCATTCTAGTTGTGGTTTGTCCAAACTCATCAATGTATCTTATCATGTCTGTAT
ACCGTCGACCTCTAGCTAGAGCTTGGCGTAATCATGGTCATAGCTGTTTCCTGTGTGAAATTGTTATCCG
CTCACAATTCCACACAACATACGAGCCGGAAGCATAAAGTGTAAAGCCTGGGGTGCCTAATGAGTGAGCT
AACTCACATTAATTGCGTTGCGCTCACTGCCCGCTTTCCAGTCGGGAAACCTGTCGTGCCAGCTGCATTA
ATGAATCGGCCAACGCGCGGGGAGAGGCGGTTTGCGTATTGGGCGCTCTTCCGCTTCCTCGCTCACTGAC
TCGCTGCGCTCGGTCGTTCGGCTGCGGCGAGCGGTATCAGCTCACTCAAAGGCGGTAATACGGTTATCCA
CAGAATCAGGGGATAACGCAGGAAAGAACATGTGAGCAAAAGGCCAGCAAAAGGCCAGGAACCGTAAAAA
GGCCGCGTTGCTGGCGTTTTTCCATAGGCTCCGCCCCCCTGACGAGCATCACAAAAATCGACGCTCAAGT
CAGAGGTGGCGAAACCCGACAGGACTATAAAGATACCAGGCGTTTCCCCCTGGAAGCTCCCTCGTGCGCT
CTCCTGTTCCGACCCTGCCGCTTACCGGATACCTGTCCGCCTTTCTCCCTTCGGGAAGCGTGGCGCTTTC
TCATAGCTCACGCTGTAGGTATCTCAGTTCGGTGTAGGTCGTTCGCTCCAAGCTGGGCTGTGTGCACGAA
CCCCCCGTTCAGCCCGACCGCTGCGCCTTATCCGGTAACTATCGTCTTGAGTCCAACCCGGTAAGACACG
ACTTATCGCCACTGGCAGCAGCCACTGGTAACAGGATTAGCAGAGCGAGGTATGTAGGCGGTGCTACAGA
GTTCTTGAAGTGGTGGCCTAACTACGGCTACACTAGAAGAACAGTATTTGGTATCTGCGCTCTGCTGAAG
CCAGTTACCTTCGGAAAAAGAGTTGGTAGCTCTTGATCCGGCAAACAAACCACCGCTGGTAGCGGTGGTT
TTTTTGTTTGCAAGCAGCAGATTACGCGCAGAAAAAAAGGATCTCAAGAAGATCCTTTGATCTTTTCTAC
GGGGTCTGACGCTCAGTGGAACGAAAACTCACGTTAAGGGATTTTGGTCATGAGATTATCAAAAAGGATC
TTCACCTAGATCCTTTTAAATTAAAAATGAAGTTTTAAATCAATCTAAAGTATATATGAGTAAACTTGGT
CTGACAGTTACCAATGCTTAATCAGTGAGGCACCTATCTCAGCGATCTGTCTATTTCGTTCATCCATAGT
TGCCTGACTCCCCGTCGTGTAGATAACTACGATACGGGAGGGCTTACCATCTGGCCCCAGTGCTGCAATG
ATACCGCGAGACCCACGCTCACCGGCTCCAGATTTATCAGCAATAAACCAGCCAGCCGGAAGGGCCGAGC
GCAGAAGTGGTCCTGCAACTTTATCCGCCTCCATCCAGTCTATTAATTGTTGCCGGGAAGCTAGAGTAAG
TAGTTCGCCAGTTAATAGTTTGCGCAACGTTGTTGCCATTGCTACAGGCATCGTGGTGTCACGCTCGTCG
TTTGGTATGGCTTCATTCAGCTCCGGTTCCCAACGATCAAGGCGAGTTACATGATCCCCCATGTTGTGCA
AAAAAGCGGTTAGCTCCTTCGGTCCTCCGATCGTTGTCAGAAGTAAGTTGGCCGCAGTGTTATCACTCAT
GGTTATGGCAGCACTGCATAATTCTCTTACTGTCATGCCATCCGTAAGATGCTTTTCTGTGACTGGTGAG
TACTCAACCAAGTCATTCTGAGAATAGTGTATGCGGCGACCGAGTTGCTCTTGCCCGGCGTCAATACGGG
ATAATACCGCGCCACATAGCAGAACTTTAAAAGTGCTCATCATTGGAAAACGTTCTTCGGGGCGAAAACT
CTCAAGGATCTTACCGCTGTTGAGATCCAGTTCGATGTAACCCACTCGTGCACCCAACTGATCTTCAGCA
TCTTTTACTTTCACCAGCGTTTCTGGGTGAGCAAAAACAGGAAGGCAAAATGCCGCAAAAAAGGGAATAA
GGGCGACACGGAAATGTTGAATACTCATACTCTTCCTTTTTCAATATTATTGAAGCATTTATCAGGGTTA
TTGTCTCATGAGCGGATACATATTTGAATGTATTTAGAAAAATAAACAAATAGGGGTTCCGCGCACATTT
CCCCGAAAAGTGCCACCTGACGTC
